>Addgene plasmid #160057 | pAG506-mito-frFAST | addgene full sequence | sequence record 315222 | Addgene NGS Result
CGTTACATAACTTACGGTAAATGGCCCGCCTGGCTGACCGCCCAACGACCCCCGCCCATTGACGTCAATA
ATGACGTATGTTCCCATAGTAACGCCAATAGGGACTTTCCATTGACGTCAATGGGTGGAGTATTTACGGT
AAACTGCCCACTTGGCAGTACATCAAGTGTATCATATGCCAAGTACGCCCCCTATTGACGTCAATGACGG
TAAATGGCCCGCCTGGCATTATGCCCAGTACATGACCTTATGGGACTTTCCTACTTGGCAGTACATCTAC
GTATTAGTCATCGCTATTACCATGGTGATGCGGTTTTGGCAGTACATCAATGGGCGTGGATAGCGGTTTG
ACTCACGGGGATTTCCAAGTCTCCACCCCATTGACGTCAATGGGAGTTTGTTTTGGCACCAAAATCAACG
GGACTTTCCAAAATGTCGTAACAACTCCGCCCCATTGACGCAAATGGGCGGTAGGCGTGTACGGTGGGAG
GTCTATATAAGCAGAGCTGGTTTAGTGAACCGTCAGATCCGCTAGCGCTACCGGACTCAGATCCGAATTC
GCCACCATGTCCGTCCTGACGCCGCTGCTGCTGCGGGGCTTGACAGGCTCGGCCCGGCGGCTCCCAGTGC
CGCGCGCCAAGATCCATTCGTTGAGATCTGCCACCATGGAGCATGTTGCCTTTGGCAGTGAGGACATCGA
GAACACTTTGGCCAAAATGGACGACGGACAACTGGATGGGTTGGCCTTTGGCGCAATTCAGCTCGATGGT
GACGGGAATATCCTGCAGTACAATGCTGCTGAAGGAGACATCACAGGCAGAGATCCCAAACAGGTGATTG
GGAAGAACTTATTCAAGGATGTTGCACCTGGAACGGTTTCCTCCGGGTTTTACGGCAAATTCAAGGAAGG
CGTAGCGTCAGGGAATCTGAACACCATGTTCGAATGGATGATACCGACAAGCAGGGGACCAACTAAGGTC
AAGATACACATGAAGAAAGCCCTTTCCGGTGACAGCTATTGGGTCTTTGTGAAACGGGTGGGATCCGAAC
AAAAGCTTATTTCTGAAGAGGACTTGTAATAGCCCGGGTAAGCGGCCGCGACTCTAGATCATAATCAGCC
ATACCACATTTGTAGAGGTTTTACTTGCTTTAAAAAACCTCCCACACCTCCCCCTGAACCTGAAACATAA
AATGAATGCAATTGTTGTTGTTAACTTGTTTATTGCAGCTTATAATGGTTACAAATAAAGCAATAGCATC
ACAAATTTCACAAATAAAGCATTTTTTTCACTGCATTCTAGTTGTGGTTTGTCCAAACTCATCAATGTAT
CTTAAGGCGTAAATTGTAAGCGTTAATATTTTGTTAAAATTCGCGTTAAATTTTTGTTAAATCAGCTCAT
TTTTTAACCAATAGGCCGAAATCGGCAAAATCCCTTATAAATCAAAAGAATAGACCGAGATAGGGT
[37 nt withheld, positions 1467-1503]
AAAGAACGTGGACTCCAACGTCAAAGG
[49 nt withheld, positions 1531-1579]
T
[91 nt withheld, positions 1581-1671]
G
[124 nt withheld, positions 1673-1796]
CAGGTGGCACTTTTCGGGGAAATGTGCGCGGAACCCCTATTTGTTTATTTTTCTAAATACATTCAAATAT
GTATCCGCTCATGAGACAATAACCCTGATAAATGCTTCAATAATATTGAAAAAGGAAGAGTCCTGAGGCG
GAAAGAACCAGCTGTGGAATGTGTGTCAGTTAGGGTGTGGAAAGTCCCCAGGCTCCCCAGCAGGCAGAAG
TATGCAAAGCATGCATCTCAATTAGTCAGCAACCAGGTGTGGAAAGTCCCCAGGCTCCCCAGCAGGCAGA
AGTATGCAAAGCATGCATCTCAATTAGTCAGCAACCATAGTCCCGCCCCTAACTCCGCCCATCCCGCCCC
TAACTCCGCCCAGTTCCGCCCATTCTCCGCCCCATGGCTGACTAATTTTTTTTATTTATGCAGAGGCCGA
GGCCGCCTCGGCCTCTGAGCTATTCCAGAAGTAGTGAGGAGGCTTTTTTGGAGGCCTAGGCTTTTGCAAA
GATCGATCAAGAGACAGGATGAGGATCGTTTCGCATGATTGAACAAGATGGATTGCACGCAGGTTCTCCG
GCCGCTTGGGTGGAGAGGCTATTCGGCTATGACTGGGCACAACAGACAATCGGCTGCTCTGATGCCGCCG
TGTTCCGGCTGTCAGCGCAGGGGCGCCCGGTTCTTTTTGTCAAGACCGACCTGTCCGGTGCCCTGAATGA
ACTGCAAGACGAGGCAGCGCGGCTATCGTGGCTGGCCACGACGGGCGTTCCTTGCGCAGCTGTGCTCGAC
GTTGTCACTGAAGCGGGAAGGGACTGGCTGCTATTGGGCGAAGTGCCGGGGCAGGATCTCCTGTCATCTC
ACCTTGCTCCTGCCGAGAAAGTATCCATCATGGCTGATGCAATGCGGCGGCTGCATACGCTTGATCCGGC
TACCTGCCCATTCGACCACCAAGCGAAACATCGCATCGAGCGAGCACGTACTCGGATGGAAGCCGGTCTT
GTCGATCAGGATGATCTGGACGAAGAGCATCAGGGGCTCGCGCCAGCCGAACTGTTCGCCAGGCTCAAGG
CGAGCATGCCCGACGGCGAGGATCTCGTCGTGACCCATGGCGATGCCTGCTTGCCGAATATCATGGTGGA
AAATGGCCGCTTTTCTGGATTCATCGACTGTGGCCGGCTGGGTGTGGCGGACCGCTATCAGGACATAGCG
TTGGCTACCCGTGATATTGCTGAAGAGCTTGGCGGCGAATGGGCTGACCGCTTCCTCGTGCTTTACGGTA
TCGCCGCTCCCGATTCGCAGCGCATCGCCTTCTATCGCCTTCTTGACGAGTTCTTCTGAGCGGGACTCTG
GGGTTCGAAATGACCGACCAAGCGACGCCCAACCTGCCATCACGAGATTTCGATTCCACCGCCGCCTTCT
ATGAAAGGTTGGGCTTCGGAATCGTTTTCCGGGACGCCGGCTGGATGATCCTCCAGCGCGGGGATCTCAT
GCTGGAGTTCTTCGCCCACCCTAGGGGGAGGCTAACTGAAACACGGAAGGAGACAATACCGGAAGGAACC
CGCGCTATGACGGCAATAAAAAGACAGAATAAAACGCACGGTGTTGGGTCGTTTGTTCATAAACGCGGGG
TTCGGTCCCAGGGCTGGCACTCTGTCGATACCCCACCGAGACCCCATTGGGGCCAATACGCCCGCGTTTC
TTCCTTTTCCCCACCCCACCCCCCAAGTTCGGGTGAAGGCCCAGGGCTCGCAGCCAACGTCGGGGCGGCA
GGCCCTGCCATAGCCTCAGGTTACTCATATATACTTTAGATTGATTTAAAACTTCATTTTTAATTTAAAA
GGATCTAGGTGAAGATCCTTTTTGATAATCTCATGACCAAAATCCCTTAACGTGAGTTTTCGTTCCACTG
AGCGTCAGACCCCGTAGAAAAGATCAAAGGATCTTCTTGAGATCCTTTTTTTCTGCGCGTAATCTGCTGC
TTGCAAACAAAAAAACCACCGCTACCAGCGGTGGTTTGTTTGCCGGATCAAGAGCTACCAACTCTTTTTC
CGAAGGTAACTGGCTTCAGCAGAGCGCAGATACCAAATACTGTTCTTCTAGTGTAGCCGTAGTTAGGCCA
CCACTTCAAGAACTCTGTAGCACCGCCTACATACCTCGCTCTGCTAATCCTGTTACCAGTGGCTGCTGCC
AGTGGCGATAAGTCGTGTCTTACCGGGTTGGACTCAAGACGATAGTTACCGGATAAGGCGCAGCGGTCGG
GCTGAACGGGGGGTTCGTGCACACAGCCCAGCTTGGAGCGAACGACCTACACCGAACTGAGATACCTACA
GCGTGAGCTATGAGAAAGCGCCACGCTTCCCGAAGGGAGAAAGGCGGACAGGTATCCGGTAAGCGGCAGG
GTCGGAACAGGAGAGCGCACGAGGGAGCTTCCAGGGGGAAACGCCTGGTATCTTTATAGTCCTGTCGGGT
TTCGCCACCTCTGACTTGAGCGTCGATTTTTGTGATGCTCGTCAGGGGGGCGGAGCCTATGGAAAAACGC
CAGCAACGCGGCCTTTTTACGGTTCCTGGCCTTTTGCTGGCCTTTTGCTCACATGTTCTTTCCTGCGTTA
TCCCCTGATTCTGTGGATAACCGTATTACCGCCATGCATTAGTTATTAATAGTAATCAATTACGGGGTCA
TTAGTTCATAGCCCATATATGGAGTTCCG
Features (pLannotate 1.2.2; 17 found; start..end, strand, type, name):
      1..304     +  enhancer       CMV enhancer: human cytomegalovirus immediate early enhancer
    305..508     +  promoter       CMV promoter: human cytomegalovirus (CMV) immediate early promoter
    531..553     +  misc_feature   MCS (fragment): multiple cloning site
    567..641     +  CDS            COX8 presequence: mitochondrial presequence of human cytochrome c oxidase subunit VIII (Rizutto et al., 1989)
    666..1040    +  CDS            Y-FAST: small protein tag, derived from photoactive yellow protein, that allows in vivo fluorescent labeling by addition of a cell-permeant fluorogen (Plamont et al., 2016)
   1050..1076    +  CDS            Myc (fragment): Myc (human c-Myc proto-oncogene) epitope tag
   1107..1190    +  CDS            large T antigen (fragment): large T antigen from SV40 (simian virus 40)
   1213..1334    +  polyA_signal   SV40 poly(A) signal: SV40 polyadenylation signal
   1368..1796    -  rep_origin     f1 ori (sequence partly withheld): f1 bacteriophage origin of replication; arrow indicates direction of (+) strand synthesis
   1823..1927    +  promoter       AmpR promoter: bla
   1929..2286    +  promoter       SV40 promoter: SV40 enhancer and early promoter
   2321..3115    +  CDS            NeoR/KanR: aminoglycoside phosphotransferase from Tn5; aph(3')-II (or nptII); confers resistance to neomycin, kanamycin, and G418 (Geneticin®)
   3136..3288    +  CDS            ble (fragment): BLE_KLEPN - Experimental evidence at protein level: Swiss-Prot protein existence level 1. Binding protein with a strong affinity to the bleomycin family of antibiotics. Binds to CL990; an antimitotic-antibiotic compound. From Klebsiella pneumoniae.
   3347..3394    +  polyA_signal   HSV TK poly(A) signal: herpes simplex virus thymidine kinase polyadenylation signal (Cole and Stacy, 1985)
   3485..3501    -  polyA_signal   bGH poly(A) signal (fragment): bovine growth hormone polyadenylation signal
   3723..4311    +  rep_origin     ori: high-copy-number ColE1/pMB1/pBR322/pUC origin of replication
   4426..4485    +  enhancer       CMV enhancer (fragment): human cytomegalovirus immediate early enhancer
