[The description below was written by a language model from this plasmid's Addgene catalogue record and pLannotate feature annotations shown in this document.]
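Description:
pAG506-mito-frFAST is a 4,485-nt mammalian expression plasmid that directs a mitochondrially targeted version of the far-red chemogenetic reporter frFAST. The catalogue lists the backbone as pIRES, although the feature annotation finds no IRES element. The layout instead resembles a compact CMV-driven vector with a single dual-purpose resistance cassette. It replicates in E. coli at high copy from a ColE1/pUC-type origin and also carries an f1 phage origin. The Tn5 NeoR/KanR gene sits behind tandem bacterial (AmpR/bla) and SV40 early promoters and is followed by the HSV TK polyadenylation signal, so the same gene provides kanamycin selection in bacteria and G418 selection in mammalian cells. Short matches annotated as ble, bGH poly(A) and SV40 large T antigen are only fragments and are probably backbone remnants, not functional parts.

The expression unit consists of the human CMV immediate-early enhancer and promoter, followed by the mitochondrial presequence of human cytochrome c oxidase subunit VIII, then the FAST-family coding region and a Myc epitope tag (annotated as a partial match). It ends with the SV40 poly(A) signal. The annotation tool labels the reporter as Y-FAST, the small tag derived from photoactive yellow protein, which presumably reflects sequence similarity. According to the record, the insert is the synthetic frFAST variant. FAST-type tags are not fluorescent by themselves. They become fluorescent when they reversibly bind a cell-permeant fluorogen added to the medium, and in frFAST this gives far-red emission. The COX8 presequence directs the fusion into mitochondria, so the construct serves to label that organelle in transfected mammalian cells. The Myc tag allows independent detection with antibodies.
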