Addgene plasmid #160057: pAG506-mito-frFAST
Purpose: Expresses mito-frFAST in mammalian cells
Depositing lab: Arnaud Gautier. Publication: A Far-Red Emitting Fluorescent Chemogenetic Reporter for In Vivo Molecular Imaging. Li C, Tebo AG, Thauvin M, Plamont MA, Volovitch M, Morin X, Vriz S, Gautier A. Angew Chem Int Ed Engl. 2020 Jun 22. doi: 10.1002/anie.202006576. PubMed 32568417.
Backbone
  Vector backbone: pIRES
  Vector type: Mammalian Expression
  Selectable markers: Neomycin (select with G418)
Growth in bacteria
  Bacterial resistance: Kanamycin, 50 μg/mL
  Growth temperature: 37°C
  Growth strain: DH5alpha
  Copy number: High Copy
Gene/Insert
  Gene/Insert name: Mito-frFAST
  Species: Synthetic
Terms and licenses: Academic/Nonprofit Terms; Industry Terms: Not Available to Industry
How to cite: pAG506-mito-frFAST was a gift from Arnaud Gautier (Addgene plasmid # 160057 ; http://n2t.net/addgene:160057 ; RRID:Addgene_160057)
