>Addgene plasmid #160057 | pAG506-mito-frFAST | depositor partial sequence | sequence record 310033 | Mito-frFAST
ATGTCCGTCCTGACGCCGCTGCTGCTGCGGGGCTTGACAGGCTCGGCCCGGCGGCTCCCAGTGCCGCGCG
CCAAGATCCATTCGTTGAGATCTGCCACCATGGAGCATGTTGCCTTTGGCAGTGAGGACATCGAGAACAC
TTTGGCCAAAATGGACGACGGACAACTGGATGGGTTGGCCTTTGGCGCAATTCAGCTCGATGGTGACGGG
AATATCCTGCAGTACAATGCTGCTGAAGGAGACATCACAGGCAGAGATCCCAAACAGGTGATTGGGAAGA
ACTTATTCAAGGATGTTGCACCTGGAACGGTTTCCTCCGGGTTTTACGGCAAATTCAAGGAAGGCGTAGC
GTCAGGGAATCTGAACACCATGTTCGAATGGATGATACCGACAAGCAGGGGACCAACTAAGGTCAAGATA
CACATGAAGAAAGCCCTTTCCGGTGACAGCTATTGGGTCTTTGTGAAACGGGTG
